>Addgene plasmid #45084 | pBS-Histone H2A | depositor partial sequence | sequence record 62583 | insert
GTGGACGAGGAAAAAGTGGAGGTAAAACGCGAACTAAAGCTAAAACTCGTAGTTCAAGGGCAGGATTACA
GTTCCCAGTGGGTCGTATTCATCGAAAACTTCGCAAGGGAAATTATGCTGAACGAATTGGTTCTGGAGCA
CCGGTATATTTGGCTGCCGTTCTCGAATATTTAGCTGCTGAAGTGTTGGAATTGGCTGGTAATGCAGCTA
GAGATAATAAGAAAACTAGAATTATTCCCCGTCATTTGCAATTGGCTATTCGAAACGACGAAGAATTAAA
TAAGCTCTTAGGTGGAGTTACAATTGCTCAAGGTGGTGTACTGCCGAATATTCAAGCAATATTGTTACCA
AAAAAGACACCAAAGGAATCCAGTTAAATAATTTTGTGAATGTTCTAATGGCCCTCTTTAGGGCCACAAT
TAGTGATTGTGTACCTCAATTCATCAAGTTGGCGAACTAAACTCTCTCGCTCTAAAGCAATGCCTTCTGT
CATTTCGATTGCAGCTTTTGCACGATTTCTCCGATCCTGTTTTGATTTTTTGTTGAGTTCATCAATGTAT
TCTTGACAATCTCGGACTGATTTGTCAGTCACTCGGAGTTTATTTTCTAGTTCATTTTTTTCTTTTTCAA
GTCTTTCACGTTCTTGACTTGATTCCGAATGGATGTCACTCAAATTTTGTAGTTCTTTGACTGTCTAGAA
AAGTTTAATTATTAATATCGTGGTTAAAACTTACCTTGTCATGATCTTTAAGGATTTCCTGGTACAGTTT
ATCTTTTTCGCGTATTTCAATTTCTAAATTATCTTTAATTTCTTTTTCTCGTTTCTTTTCCTGGTGCATT
ATGTTGAAAGAAAATTTACGACAAAAATTTACTTTCAACATAATGCCCCAGGAAAAAAAAAAAAAAAAAA
