>Addgene plasmid #45084 | pBS-Histone H2A | addgene partial sequence | sequence record 64472 | M13_pUC_fwd
CGCGCGTAATACGACTCACTATAGGGCGAATTGGGTACCGGGTCCCCCCTCGAGGTCGACGGTATCGATA
AGCTTGATATCGAATTCCGTTGCTGTCGGTGGACGAGGAAAAAGTGGAGGTAAAACGCGAACTAAAGCTA
AAACTCGTAGTTCAAGGGCAGGATTACAGTTCCCAGTGGGTCGTATTCATCGAAAACTTCGCAAGGGAAA
TTATGCTGAACGAATTGGTTCTGGAGCACCGGTATATTTGGCTGCCGTTCTCGAATATTTAGCTGCTGAA
GTGTTGGAATTGGCTGGTAATGCAGCTAGAGATAATAAGAAAACTAGAATTATTCCCCGTCATTTGCAAT
TGGCTATTCGAAACGACGAAGAATTAAATAAGCTCTTAGGTGGAGTTACAATTGCTCAAGGTGGTGTACT
GCCGAATATTCAAGCAATATTGTTACCAAAAAAGACACCAAAGGAATCCAGTTAAATAATTTTGTGAATG
TTCTAATGGCCCTCTTTAGGGCCACAATTAGTGATTGTGTACCTCAATTCATCAAGTTGGCGAACTAAAC
TCTCTCGCTCTAAAGCAATGCCTTCTGTCATTTCGATTGCAGCTTTTGCACGATTTCTCCGATCCTGTTT
TGATTTTTTGTTGAGTTCATCAATGTATTCTTGACAATCTCGGACTGATTTGTCAGTCACTCGGAGTTTA
TTTTCTAGTTCATTTTTTTCTTTTTCAAGTCTTTCACGTTCTTGACTTGATTCCGAATGGATGTCACTCA
AATTTTGTAGTTCTTT
