[The description below was written by a language model from this plasmid's Addgene catalogue record.]
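Description:
pBS-Histone H2A is a small, high-copy bacterial cloning plasmid built on the pBluescript II SK(+) phagemid backbone (about 3 kb), carrying an approximately 900 bp cDNA insert for a histone H2A (H2A-like) gene from the planarian flatworm Schmidtea mediterranea, for a total size of roughly 3.8 kb. It is propagated in standard E. coli cloning strains and selected with ampicillin. The insert was placed in the multiple cloning site by restriction cloning between EcoRI at the 5′ end, which remains intact, and NotI at the 3′ end, whose status after cloning is not recorded. Standard M13 forward and reverse primer sites flank the cloning region for sequence verification.

The functional arrangement is the pair of opposing bacteriophage promoters flanking the insert: according to the record, T7 drives transcription of the sense strand and T3 drives the antisense strand. There is no eukaryotic promoter or expression cassette recorded, so the plasmid serves as a template for in vitro transcription rather than for protein expression in cells. Antisense transcripts from the T3 side can be labelled to make riboprobes for in situ hybridization, with the T7 sense transcript as a control, and combining or annealing the two strands yields double-stranded RNA for RNAi knockdown of the gene in planarians, consistent with the listed vector types. The associated study concerns histone mRNA localization to planarian chromatoid bodies and the role of PIWI homologs, a context in which histone transcript detection and knockdown reagents of this kind are used. No feature table was supplied, so the details of backbone elements beyond those catalogued are not confirmed here.
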