Addgene plasmid #45084: pBS-Histone H2A
Depositing lab: Phillip Newmark. Depositing organization: University of Illinois at Urbana-Champaign. Publication: PIWI homologs mediate histone H4 mRNA localization to planarian chromatoid bodies. Rouhana L, Weiss JA, King RS, Newmark PA. Development. 2014 Jul;141(13):2592-601. doi: 10.1242/dev.101618. Epub 2014 Jun 5. PubMed 24903754.
Backbone
  Vector backbone: pBluescript II SK(+)
  Backbone manufacturer: Agilent Technologies
  Backbone size w/o insert (bp): 3000
  Total vector size (bp): 3800
  Vector type: RNAi ; in vitro transcription
Growth in bacteria
  Bacterial resistance: Ampicillin, 100 μg/mL
  Growth temperature: 37°C
  Growth strain: DH5alpha
  Copy number: High Copy
Gene/Insert
  Gene/Insert name: Histone H2A (alt names: HistoneH2A; Histone H2A-like; PL08007A2G03)
  Species: Schmidtea mediterranea
  Insert size (bp): 900
  Promoter: T7 sense, T3 antisense
  Cloning method: Restriction Enzyme; 5′ cloning site EcoRI (not destroyed); 3′ cloning site NotI (unknown if destroyed)
  Sequencing primers: 5′ M13 –20; 3′ M13 reverse
Terms and licenses: Academic/Nonprofit Terms; Industry Terms: Not Available to Industry
How to cite: pBS-Histone H2A was a gift from Phillip Newmark (Addgene plasmid # 45084 ; http://n2t.net/addgene:45084 ; RRID:Addgene_45084)
